>Addgene plasmid #156730 | pD649-HAsp-CEACAM8-Fc(DAPA)-AviTag-6xHis | addgene full sequence | sequence record 382016 | Addgene NGS Result
TTTCAATATTATTGAAGCATTTATCAGGGTTATTGTCTCATGAGCGGATACATATTTGAATGTATTTAGA
AAAATAAACAAATAGGGGTCAGTGTTACAACCAATTAACCAATTCTGAACATTATCGCGAGCCCATTTAT
ACCTGAATATGGCTCATAACACCCCTTGCTCATGACCAAAATCCCTTAACGTGAGTTACGCGCGCGTCGT
TCCACTGAGCGTCAGACCCCGTAGAAAAGATCAAAGGATCTTCTTGAGATCCTTTTTTTCTGCGCGTAAT
CTGCTGCTTGCAAACAAAAAAACCACCGCTACCAGCGGTGGTTTGTTTGCCGGATCAAGAGCTACCAACT
CTTTTTCCGAAGGTAACTGGCTTCAGCAGAGCGCAGATACCAAATACTGTTCTTCTAGTGTAGCCGTAGT
TAGCCCACCACTTCAAGAACTCTGTAGCACCGCCTACATACCTCGCTCTGCTAATCCTGTTACCAGTGGC
TGCTGCCAGTGGCGATAAGTCGTGTCTTACCGGGTTGGACTCAAGACGATAGTTACCGGATAAGGCGCAG
CGGTCGGGCTGAACGGGGGGTTCGTGCACACAGCCCAGCTTGGAGCGAACGACCTACACCGAACTGAGAT
ACCTACAGCGTGAGCTATGAGAAAGCGCCACGCTTCCCGAAGGGAGAAAGGCGGACAGGTATCCGGTAAG
CGGCAGGGTCGGAACAGGAGAGCGCACGAGGGAGCTTCCAGGGGGAAACGCCTGGTATCTTTATAGTCCT
GTCGGGTTTCGCCACCTCTGACTTGAGCGTCGATTTTTGTGATGCTCGTCAGGGGGGCGGAGCCTATGGA
AAAACGCCAGCAACGCGGCCTTTTTACGGTTCCTGGCCTTTTGCTGGCCTTTTGCTCACATGTTCTTTCC
TGCGTTATCCCCTGATTCTGTGGATAACCGTATTACCGCCTTTGAGTGAGCTGATACCGCTCGCCGCAGC
CGAACGACCGAGCGCAGCGAGTCAGTGAGCGAGGAAGCGGAAGGCGAGAGTAGGGAACTGCCAGGCATCA
AACTAAGCAGAAGGCCCCTGACGGATGGCCTTTTTGCGTTTCTACAAACTCTTTCTGTGTTGTAAAACGA
CGGCCAGTCTTAAGCTCGGGCCCCCTGGGCGGTTCTGATAACGAGTAATCGTTAATCCGCAAATAACGTA
AAAACCCGCTTCGGCGGGTTTTTTTATGGGGGGAGTTTAGGGAAAGAGCATTTGTCAGAATATTTAAGGG
CGCCTGTCACTTTGCTTGATATATGAGAATTATTTAACCTTATAAATGAGAAAAAAGCAACGCACTTTAA
ATAAGATACGTTGCTTTTTCGATTGATGAACACCTATAATTAAACTATTCATCTATTATTTATGATTTTT
TGTATATACAATATTTCTAGTTTGTTAAAGAGAATTAAGAAAATAAATCTCGAAAATAATAAAGGGAAAA
TCAGTTTTTGATATCAAAATTATACATGTCAACGATAATACAAAATATAATACAAACTATAAGATGTTAT
CAGTATTTATTATCATTTAGAATAAATTTTGTGTCGCCCTTAATTGTGAGCGGATAACAATTACGAGCTT
CATGCACAGTGGCGTTGACTCAATATTGGCCATTAGCCATATTATTCATTGGTTATATAGCATAAATCAA
TATTGGCTATTGGCCATTGCATACGTTGTATCTATATCATAATATGTACATTTATATTGGCTCATGTCCA
ATATGACCGCCATGTTGGCATTGATTATTGACTAGTTATTAATAGTAATCAATTACGGGGTCATTAGTTC
ATAGCCCATATATGGAGTTCCGCGTTACATAACTTACGGTAAATGGCCCGCCTGGCTGACCGCCCAACGA
CCCCCGCCCATTGACGTCAATAATGACGTATGTTCCCATAGTAACGCCAATAGGGACTTTCCATTGACGT
CAATGGGTGGAGTATTTACGGTAAACTGCCCACTTGGCAGTACATCAAGTGTATCATATGCCAAGTACGC
CCCCTATTGACGTCAATGACGGTAAATGGCCCGCCTGGCATTATGCCCAGTACATGACCTTATGGGACTT
TCCTACTTGGCAGTACATCTACGTATTAGTCATCGCTATTACCATGGTGATGCGGTTTTGGCAGTACATC
AATGGGCGTGGATAGCGGTTTGACTCACGGGGATTTCCAAGTCTCCACCCCATTGACGTCAATGGGAGTT
TGTTTTGGCACCAAAATCAACGGGACTTTCCAAAATGTCGTAACAACTCCGCCCCATTGACGCAAATGGG
CGGTAGGCGTGTACGGTGGGAGGTCTATATAAGCAGAGCTCGTTTAGTGAACCGTCAGATCGCCTGGAGA
CGCCATCCACGCTGTTTTGACCTCCATAGAAGACACCGGGACCGATCCAGCCTCCGCGGCCGGGAACGGT
GCATTGGAACGCGGATTCCCCGTGCCAAGAGTGACGTAAGTACCGCCTATAGAGTCTATAGGCCCACCCC
CTTGGCTTCGTTAGAACGCGGCTACAATTAATACATAACCTTATGTATCATACACATACGATTTAGGTGA
CACTATAGAATAACATCCACTTTGCCTTTCTCTCCACAGGTGTCCACTCCCAGGTCCAACTGCACCTCGG
TTCTATCGAAAACGCGCCTGCTAGCGCCACCATGAAGACCATCATTGCCCTGAGCTACATCTTCTGCCTG
GTGTTCGCTGCGGCCGCCCAACTGACAATTGAGGCCGTGCCTTCTAATGCCGCCGAGGGAAAAGAAGTGC
TGCTGCTGGTTCACAACCTGCCTCAGGACCCCAGAGGCTACAACTGGTATAAGGGCGAGACAGTGGACGC
CAACAGACGGATCATCGGCTACGTGATCAGCAACCAGCAGATCACCCCTGGACCTGCCTACAGCAACAGA
GAGACAATCTACCCCAACGCCAGCCTGCTGATGCGGAACGTGACCAGAAATGACACCGGCAGCTACACCC
TGCAAGTGATCAAGCTGAACCTGATGAGCGAGGAAGTGACCGGCCAGTTCTCTGTGCACCCTGAGACACC
TAAGCCTAGCATCAGCTCCAACAACAGCAACCCCGTGGAAGATAAGGACGCCGTGGCCTTTACATGCGAG
CCCGAGACACAGAACACCACCTACCTTTGGTGGGTCAACGGCCAGAGTCTGCCCGTTTCTCCTAGACTGC
AGCTGAGCAACGGCAACAGAACCCTGACACTGCTGAGCGTGACAAGAAACGACGTGGGCCCCTACGAGTG
CGAGATCCAGAATCCTGCCAGCGCCAACTTCAGCGACCCCGTGACACTGAATGTGCTGTACGGCCCCGAT
GCTCCCACAATCAGCCCTAGCGATACCTACTACCATGCCGGCGTGAACCTGAATCTGAGCTGTCACGCCG
CCAGCAATCCTCCAAGCCAGTACTCTTGGAGCGTGAACGGCACCTTCCAGCAGTACACCCAGAAGCTGTT
CATCCCCAACATCACCACCAAGAACAGCGGCTCCTACGCCTGCCACACCACAAATAGCGCCACCGGCAGA
AATAGAACCACCGTGCGGATGATCACCGTGTCTGACGCCCTTGTTGGCGCGCCGGGCGGCGACAAGACCC
ACACCTGCCCCCCCTGCCCAGCTCCAGAACTGCTGGGAGGGCCTTCCGTGTTCCTGTTCCCCCCCAAGCC
CAAGGACACCCTGATGATCAGCAGGACCCCCGAGGTGACCTGCGTGGTGGTGGCCGTGTCCCACGAGGAC
CCAGAGGTGAAGTTCAACTGGTACGTGGACGGCGTGGAGGTGCACAACGCCAAGACCAAGCCCAGAGAGG
AGCAGTACAACAGCACCTACAGGGTGGTGTCCGTGCTGACCGTGCTGCACCAGGACTGGCTGAACGGCAA
AGAATACAAGTGCAAAGTCTCCAACAAGGCCCTGGCTGCCCCAATCGAAAAGACAATCAGCAAGGCCAAG
GGCCAGCCACGGGAGCCCCAGGTGTACACCCTGCCCCCCAGCCGGGAGGAGATGACCAAGAACCAGGTGT
CCCTGACCTGTCTGGTGAAGGGCTTCTACCCCAGCGATATCGCCGTGGAGTGGGAGAGCAACGGCCAGCC
CGAGAACAACTACAAGACCACCCCCCCAGTGCTGGACAGCGACGGCAGCTTCTTCCTGTACAGCAAGCTG
ACCGTGGACAAGTCCAGGTGGCAGCAGGGCAACGTGTTCAGCTGCAGCGTGATGCACGAGGCCCTGCACA
ACCACTACACCCAGAAGTCCCTGAGCCTGAGCCCCGGCGGCAGCGGTCTTAATGATATTTTCGAGGCTCA
GAAGATTGAGTGGCATGAACACCACCACCATCACCACTAAGGCCGGCCTGTAGTCACTGGCACAACGCGT
TACCCGGTAAGCCAATCGGGTATACACGGTCGTCATACTGCAGACAGGGTTCTTCTACTTTGCAAGATAG
TCTTGAGTAGTAAAATAAATAGATAGAGAAAATCAGCCTCGACTGTGCCTTCTAGTTGCCAGCCATCTGT
TGTTTGCCCCTCCCCCGTGCCTTCCTTGACCCTGGAAGGTGCCACTCCCACTGTCCTTTCCTAATAAAAT
GAGGAAATTGCATCACAACACTCAACCCTATCTCGGTCTATTCTTTTGATTTATAAGGGATTTTGCCGAT
TTCGGCCTATTGGTTAAAAAATGAGCTGATTTAACAAAAATTTAACGCGAATTAATTCTGTGGAATGTGT
GTCAGTTAGGGTGTGGAAAGTCCCCAGGCTCCCCAGCAGGCAGAAGTATGCAAAGCATGCATCTCAATTA
GTCAGCAACCAGGTGTGGAAAGTCCCCAGGCTCCCCAGCAGGCAGAAGTATGCAAAGCATGCATCTCAAT
TAGTCAGCAACCATAGTCCCGCCCCTAACTCCGCCCATCCCGCCCCTAACTCCGCCCAGTTCCGCCCATT
CTCCGCCCCATGGCTGACTAATTTTTTTTATTTATGCAGAGGCCGAGGCCGCCTCTGCCTCTGAGCTATT
CCAGAAGTAGTGAGGAGGCTTTTTTGGAGGCCTAGGCTTTTGCAAAAAGCTCCCGGGAGCTTGTATATCC
ATTTTCGGATCTGATCAGCACGTGTTGACAATTAATCATCGGCATAGTATATCGGCATAGTATAATACGA
CAAGGTGAGGAACTAAACCATGACCGAGTACAAGCCCACGGTGCGCCTCGCCACCCGCGACGACGTCCCC
AGGGCCGTACGCACCCTCGCCGCCGCGTTCGCCGACTACCCCGCCACGCGCCACACCGTCGATCCGGACC
GCCACATCGAGCGGGTCACCGAGCTGCAAGAACTCTTCCTCACGCGCGTCGGGCTCGACATCGGCAAGGT
GTGGGTCGCGGACGACGGCGCCGCGGTGGCGGTCTGGACCACGCCGGAGAGCGTCGAAGCGGGGGCGGTG
TTCGCCGAGATCGGCCCGCGCATGGCCGAGTTGAGCGGTTCCCGGCTGGCCGCGCAGCAACAGATGGAAG
GCCTCCTGGCGCCGCACCGGCCCAAGGAGCCCGCGTGGTTCCTGGCCACCGTCGGCGTCTCGCCCGACCA
CCAGGGCAAGGGTCTGGGCAGCGCCGTCGTGCTCCCCGGAGTGGAGGCGGCCGAGCGCGCCGGGGTGCCC
GCCTTCCTGGAGACATCCGCGCCCCGCAACCTCCCCTTCTACGAGCGGCTCGGCTTCACCGTCACCGCCG
ACGTCGAGGTGCCCGAAGGACCGCGCACCTGGTGCATGACCCGCAAGCCCGGTGCCTGACACGTGCTACG
AGATTTCGATTCCACCGCCGCCTTCTATGAAAGGTTGGGCTTCGGAATCGTTTTCCGGGACGCCGGCTGG
ATGATCCTCCAGCGCGGGGATCTCATGCTGGAGTTCTTCGCCCACCCCAACTTGTTTATTGCAGCTTATA
ATGGTTACAAATAAAGCAATAGCATCACAAATTTCACAAATAAAGCATTTTTTTCACTGCATTCTAGTTG
TGGTTTGTCCAAACTCATCAATGTATCTTATCATGTCTGTATACCGTCGACCTCTAGCTAGAGCTTGGCG
TAATCATGGTCATTACCAATGCTTAATCAGTGAGGCACCTATCTCAGCGATCTGTCTATTTCGTTCATCC
ATAGTTGCCTGACTCCCCGTCGTGTAGATAACTACGATACGGGAGGGCTTACCATCTGGCCCCAGCGCTG
CGATGATACCGCGAGAACCACGCTCACCGGCTCCGGATTTATCAGCAATAAACCAGCCAGCCGGAAGGGC
CGAGCGCAGAAGTGGTCCTGCAACTTTATCCGCCTCCATCCAGTCTATTAATTGTTGCCGGGAAGCTAGA
GTAAGTAGTTCGCCAGTTAATAGTTTGCGCAACGTTGTTGCCATCGCTACAGGCATCGTGGTGTCACGCT
CGTCGTTTGGTATGGCTTCATTCAGCTCCGGTTCCCAACGATCAAGGCGAGTTACATGATCCCCCATGTT
GTGCAAAAAAGCGGTTAGCTCCTTCGGTCCTCCGATCGTTGTCAGAAGTAAGTTGGCCGCAGTGTTATCA
CTCATGGTTATGGCAGCACTGCATAATTCTCTTACTGTCATGCCATCCGTAAGATGCTTTTCTGTGACTG
GTGAGTACTCAACCAAGTCATTCTGAGAATAGTGTATGCGGCGACCGAGTTGCTCTTGCCCGGCGTCAAT
ACGGGATAATACCGCGCCACATAGCAGAACTTTAAAAGTGCTCATCATTGGAAAACGTTCTTCGGGGCGA
AAACTCTCAAGGATCTTACCGCTGTTGAGATCCAGTTCGATGTAACCCACTCGTGCACCCAACTGATCTT
CAGCATCTTTTACTTTCACCAGCGTTTCTGGGTGAGCAAAAACAGGAAGGCAAAATGCCGCAAAAAAGGG
AATAAGGGCGACACGGAAATGTTGAATACTCATATTCTTCCTT
Features (pLannotate 1.2.2; 21 found; start..end, strand, type, name):
    119..143     -  CDS            KanR (fragment): aminoglycoside phosphotransferase; aph(3')-Ia; confers resistance to kanamycin
    254..842     +  rep_origin     ori: high-copy-number ColE1/pMB1/pBR322/pUC origin of replication
   1067..1084    +  terminator     rrnB T2 terminator (fragment): transcription terminator T2 from the E. coli rrnB gene
   1109..1128    -  CDS            lacZα (fragment): LacZα fragment of β-galactosidase; lacZ fragment
   1584..1600    +  protein_bind   lac operator: The lac repressor binds to the lac operator to inhibit transcription in E. coli. This inhibition can be relieved by adding lactose or isopropyl-β-D-thiogalactopyranoside (IPTG). lac repressor encoded by lacI
   1843..2146    +  enhancer       CMV enhancer: human cytomegalovirus immediate early enhancer
   2147..2350    +  promoter       CMV promoter: human cytomegalovirus (CMV) immediate early promoter
   2486..2529    +  intron         CMV intron (fragment): modified intron A from human cytomegalovirus
   2581..2599    +  promoter       SP6 promoter: promoter for bacteriophage SP6 RNA polymerase
   2603..2640    +  CDS            IgH signal sequence (fragment): signal sequence from the mouse immunoglobulin heavy chain variable region
   2746..3627    +  CDS            CEACAM8 (fragment): CEAM8_HUMAN - Also known as CGM6. Experimental evidence at protein level: Swiss-Prot protein existence level 1. Cell surface glycoprotein that plays a role in cell adhesion in a calcium-independent manner (PubMed:8776764, PubMed:2022629, PubMed:11590190). Mediates heterophilic cell adhesion with other carcinoembryonic antigen-related cell adhesion molecules, such as CEACAM6 (PubMed:8776764, PubMed:2022629, PubMed:11590190). Heterophilic interaction with CEACAM8 occurs in activated neutrophils (PubMed:8776764). From Homo sapiens (Human).
   3631..4308    +  CDS            IGHG1 (fragment): IGHG1_HUMAN - Experimental evidence at protein level: Swiss-Prot protein existence level 1. Constant region of immunoglobulin heavy chains. Immunoglobulins, also known as antibodies, are membrane-bound or secreted glycoproteins produced by B lymphocytes. In the recognition phase of humoral immunity, the membrane-bound immunoglobulins serve as receptors which, upon binding of a specific antigen, trigger the clonal expansion and differentiation of B lymphocytes into immunoglobulins- secreting plasma cells. Secreted immunoglobulins mediate the effector phase of humoral immunity, which results in
   4523..4634    +  polyA_signal   bGH poly(A) signal: bovine growth hormone polyadenylation signal
   4635..4743    +  rep_origin     f1 ori (fragment): f1 bacteriophage origin of replication; arrow indicates direction of (+) strand synthesis
   4757..5086    +  promoter       SV40 promoter: SV40 enhancer and early promoter
   5134..5181    +  promoter       EM7 promoter: synthetic bacterial promoter&nbsp
   5200..5799    +  CDS            PuroR (fragment): puromycin N-acetyltransferase; pac from Streptomyces; confers resistance to puromycin
   5809..5934    +  CDS            ble (fragment): BLE_KLEPN - Experimental evidence at protein level: Swiss-Prot protein existence level 1. Binding protein with a strong affinity to the bleomycin family of antibiotics. Binds to CL990; an antimitotic-antibiotic compound. From Klebsiella pneumoniae.
   5929..6050    +  polyA_signal   SV40 poly(A) signal: SV40 polyadenylation signal
   6103..6963    -  CDS            AmpR: β-lactamase; bla; confers resistance to ampicillin, carbenicillin, and related antibiotics
   6966..89      -  promoter       AmpR promoter (fragment) (across the origin): bla
