[The description below was written by a language model from this plasmid's Addgene catalogue record and pLannotate feature annotations shown in this document.]
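Description:
pD649-HAsp-CEACAM8-Fc(DAPA)-AviTag-6xHis is a mammalian expression plasmid built on the pD649 backbone for producing a secreted, Fc-fused form of the extracellular domain of human CEACAM8 (also called CD66b, CD67, CGM6 or NCA-95), a cell-surface adhesion glycoprotein of the carcinoembryonic antigen family. It is propagated in E. coli at high copy through a ColE1/pUC-type origin and selected with ampicillin via the β-lactamase gene. The sequenced record is about 7 kb. It also carries a separate cassette in which the SV40 early promoter and the bacterial EM7 promoter precede a puromycin N-acetyltransferase coding sequence with an SV40 polyadenylation signal, which would permit puromycin selection of transfected mammalian cells. Short annotated fragments of KanR, lacZα, ble and the f1 origin appear to be non-functional backbone remnants.

The expression unit is driven by the CMV immediate-early enhancer and promoter, followed by a fragment of CMV intron A and an SP6 promoter that doubles as a sequencing primer site. As the "HAsp" in the name indicates, a signal peptide precedes the insert and directs the product into the secretory pathway; the automated annotation matches only a fragment of this region, to an immunoglobulin heavy-chain signal sequence. The CEACAM8 ectodomain sits between retained restriction sites, allowing ectodomains to be swapped, and is fused in frame to a human IgG1 Fc region carrying the D265A and P329A (DAPA) substitutions, which are generally used to reduce Fc effector binding. The catalogue lists a C-terminal AviTag for site-specific biotinylation and a 6xHis tag for metal-affinity purification, though neither is annotated in the feature table. A bGH polyadenylation signal ends the transcript.

The plasmid belongs to a collection used to map extracellular interactions among human immunoglobulin-superfamily proteins. The depositor notes that some members may carry a transposase insertion upstream of the CMV promoter; none is annotated here.
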