Addgene plasmid #156730: pD649-HAsp-CEACAM8-Fc(DAPA)-AviTag-6xHis
Purpose: Mammalian expression of cell-surface protein extracellular domain fused to Fc(DAPA)-Avi-6xHis. Protein is secreted from cells.
Depositing lab: Chris Garcia. Depositing organization: Stanford University. Publication: A Human IgSF Cell-Surface Interactome Reveals a Complex Network of Protein-Protein Interactions. Wojtowicz WM, Vielmetter J, Fernandes RA, Siepe DH, Eastman CL, Chisholm GB, Cox S, Klock H, Anderson PW, Rue SM, Miller JJ, Glaser SM, Bragstad ML, Vance J, Lam AW, Lesley SA, Zinn K, Garcia KC. Cell. 2020 Aug 20;182(4):1027-1043.e17. doi: 10.1016/j.cell.2020.07.025. PubMed 32822567.
Backbone
  Vector backbone: pD649
  Backbone size w/o insert (bp): 6106
  Vector type: Mammalian Expression
Growth in bacteria
  Bacterial resistance: Ampicillin, 100 μg/mL
  Growth temperature: 37°C
  Growth strain: DH5alpha
  Copy number: High Copy
Gene/Insert
  Gene/Insert name: CEACAM8 (alt name: CEAM8)
  Species: H. sapiens (human)
  Insert size (bp): 867
  Mutation: Fc region of human IgG contains D265A and P329A mutations (DAPA)
  Entrez Gene: CEACAM8 (a.k.a. CD66b, CD67, CGM6, NCA-95)
  Promoter: CMV/SP6
  Tag / fusion protein: Fc(DAPA)-AviTag-6xHis (C terminal on backbone)
  Cloning method: Restriction Enzyme; 5′ cloning site GCGGCCGC (not destroyed); 3′ cloning site GGCGCGCC (not destroyed)
  Sequencing primers: 5′ ATTTAGGTGACACTATAG; 3′ CACGTACCAGTTGAACTTCACC
Resource information
  A portion of this plasmid was derived from a plasmid made by: synthesis by ThermoFisher
Terms and licenses: Academic/Nonprofit Terms; Industry Terms: Not Available to Industry
Depositor comments: Some plasmids in this collection may have an IS4-like element ISVsa5 family transposase upstream of the CMV promoter.
How to cite: pD649-HAsp-CEACAM8-Fc(DAPA)-AviTag-6xHis was a gift from Chris Garcia (Addgene plasmid # 156730 ; http://n2t.net/addgene:156730 ; RRID:Addgene_156730)
