>Addgene plasmid #156730 | pD649-HAsp-CEACAM8-Fc(DAPA)-AviTag-6xHis | depositor partial sequence | sequence record 302570 | insert (extracellular domain)
CAACTGACAATTGAGGCCGTGCCTTCTAATGCCGCCGAGGGAAAAGAAGTGCTGCTGCTGGTTCACAACC
TGCCTCAGGACCCCAGAGGCTACAACTGGTATAAGGGCGAGACAGTGGACGCCAACAGACGGATCATCGG
CTACGTGATCAGCAACCAGCAGATCACCCCTGGACCTGCCTACAGCAACAGAGAGACAATCTACCCCAAC
GCCAGCCTGCTGATGCGGAACGTGACCAGAAATGACACCGGCAGCTACACCCTGCAAGTGATCAAGCTGA
ACCTGATGAGCGAGGAAGTGACCGGCCAGTTCTCTGTGCACCCTGAGACACCTAAGCCTAGCATCAGCTC
CAACAACAGCAACCCCGTGGAAGATAAGGACGCCGTGGCCTTTACATGCGAGCCCGAGACACAGAACACC
ACCTACCTTTGGTGGGTCAACGGCCAGAGTCTGCCCGTTTCTCCTAGACTGCAGCTGAGCAACGGCAACA
GAACCCTGACACTGCTGAGCGTGACAAGAAACGACGTGGGCCCCTACGAGTGCGAGATCCAGAATCCTGC
CAGCGCCAACTTCAGCGACCCCGTGACACTGAATGTGCTGTACGGCCCCGATGCTCCCACAATCAGCCCT
AGCGATACCTACTACCATGCCGGCGTGAACCTGAATCTGAGCTGTCACGCCGCCAGCAATCCTCCAAGCC
AGTACTCTTGGAGCGTGAACGGCACCTTCCAGCAGTACACCCAGAAGCTGTTCATCCCCAACATCACCAC
CAAGAACAGCGGCTCCTACGCCTGCCACACCACAAATAGCGCCACCGGCAGAAATAGAACCACCGTGCGG
ATGATCACCGTGTCTGACGCCCTTGTT
